Addgene plasmid #61213: pBabe-Hygro-FLAG-hDIXDC1 WT
Purpose: Retrovirus expressing long isoform of human DIXDC1
Depositing lab: Reuben Shaw. Depositing organization: Salk Institute for Biological Studies. Publication: An AMPK-independent signaling pathway downstream of the LKB1 tumor suppressor controls Snail1 and metastatic potential. Goodwin JM, Svensson RU, Lou HJ, Winslow MM, Turk BE, Shaw RJ. Mol Cell. 2014 Aug 7;55(3):436-50. doi: 10.1016/j.molcel.2014.06.021. Epub 2014 Jul 17. PubMed 25042806.
Backbone
  Vector backbone: pBabe-Hygro-DEST
  Backbone size w/o insert (bp): 5200
  Total vector size (bp): 7100
  Vector type: Retroviral
  Selectable markers: Hygromycin
Growth in bacteria
  Bacterial resistance: Ampicillin, 100 μg/mL
  Growth temperature: 30°C
  Growth strain: Stbl3
  Copy number: Low Copy
Gene/Insert
  Gene/Insert name: human DIXDC1 (alt name: Ccd1)
  Species: H. sapiens (human)
  Insert size (bp): 1900
  GenBank ID: NM_001037954.3
  Entrez Gene: DIXDC1 (a.k.a. CCD1)
  Tag / fusion protein: FLAG (N terminal on insert)
  Cloning method: Gateway Cloning
  Sequencing primers: 5′ pBabe5'
Terms and licenses: Academic/Nonprofit Terms; Industry Terms: Not Available to Industry
How to cite: pBabe-Hygro-FLAG-hDIXDC1 WT was a gift from Reuben Shaw (Addgene plasmid # 61213 ; http://n2t.net/addgene:61213 ; RRID:Addgene_61213)
