[The description below was written by a language model from this plasmid's Addgene catalogue record.]
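Description:
pBabe-Hygro-FLAG-hDIXDC1 WT is a retroviral expression plasmid built on pBabe-Hygro-DEST, a Gateway destination version of the pBabe family of Moloney murine leukemia virus-derived vectors. The total construct is about 7.1 kb, of which roughly 5.2 kb is backbone. In bacteria it is maintained as a low-copy plasmid under ampicillin selection, and the use of a recombination-deficient host strain is consistent with the repeated LTR sequences that retroviral vectors carry. In mammalian cells, a hygromycin resistance marker allows selection of stably transduced populations.

The payload is an approximately 1.9 kb insert encoding the long isoform of human DIXDC1 (also known as Ccd1), in wild-type form, with a FLAG epitope fused to its N terminus for detection or immunoprecipitation. The insert was introduced by Gateway recombination, so attB-type recombination scars would be expected to flank the coding sequence. No feature table is provided and the record does not explicitly state the promoter. In pBabe-type vectors generally, the gene of interest is transcribed from the 5′ LTR and the drug marker from an internal promoter, with a packaging signal allowing the genomic RNA to be encapsidated when the plasmid is introduced into a packaging cell line.

The construct is intended for producing retrovirus that stably expresses FLAG-tagged DIXDC1 in target cells. It was deposited in connection with work on an AMPK-independent signaling pathway downstream of the LKB1 tumor suppressor that controls Snail1 and metastatic potential. The "WT" designation suggests it serves as the wild-type reference alongside mutant versions, though the record does not list these.
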