>Addgene plasmid #61213 | pBabe-Hygro-FLAG-hDIXDC1 WT | addgene partial sequence | sequence record 103100 | pBABE3 5'-ACCCTAACTGACACACATTCC-3'
GCTGGGTCTAGATATCTCGAGTGCGGCCGCTTAATTCTCTCCATGGTCTTCTTCCACCCAAGCTACAATT
TTCCCTTCCCATCCAGGGATGGCATCATCATCATGGAAAATCTCCTCTTTGACAGTGCCAAACTCAGGAT
CCAGTGCTTTGAAGTGATACCGGTGATTTCCTTCCCTATCAATAGCTGCTTTAAAATCCTTTAACGTCAC
CTCCTCCAACCTCTTTGGTATATTGACCATGAAGGGCGTAAGTGACCGGTCAGTG
