>Addgene plasmid #61213 | pBabe-Hygro-FLAG-hDIXDC1 WT | addgene partial sequence | sequence record 104823 | pBABE5 5'-CTTTATCCAGCCCTCAC-3'
CAGGCTCCACCATGGATTACAAGGACGATGACGACAAACTCGGATCCATGGGAACCAATTCAGTAGACAT
GCTAGCCTGCCTGACCCGAGGGAACTTACTGGACGTCCTGCAGGAGGGCTTCAATGAGCAACAGCTGCAG
GCCTATGTGGCCTGGGTGAATGCACAGCTGAAGAAGAGGCCAGCAGTGAAGCCTGTGCAGGACCTGCGAC
AAGATCTCCGGGATGGGGTGATCCTGGCATATCTCATCGAGATTGTTGCAGGAGAAAAGCTGAGTGGGGT
ACAGCTGAGTCCCGGTAACCAACAGGAGATGAAGAATAATGTGGAGAAAGTGCTACAGTTTGTGGCCTCT
AAAAAGATTCGTATGCACCAGACTTCGGCTAAAGATATTGTGGATGGAAACCTGAAGTCTATCATGAGGC
TGGTCCTTGCCTTGGCAGCTCATTTCAAACCTGGCTCCAGCAGGACGGTGAACCAAGGACGGGACTCCAG
AGCCCCTCTGCAAAGTCACCGACCACACTGTGCCACTGCTGTTGCCCAGGGAGCAGCTGCTGCTCTGGCC
GATGTGTGTCATGACATGTCCCGATCAGGACGGGATGTCTTTCGATATAGACAGAGGAACAGCAGCATGG
ATGAGGAAATTGAGAATCCATACTGGAGTGTGCGGGCCCTAGTGCAGCAGTACGAAGGGCAACAAAGGTC
CCCGTCTGAATCCAGCTGCTCCAGCCTGACTTCACCCAGTCCAATCCACAGTGCA
